Addgene plasmid #34425: KHBD00299
Depositing lab: Bart Deplancke. Depositing organization: Swiss Federal Institute of Technology (EPFL). Publication: Automated protein-DNA interaction screening of Drosophila regulatory elements. Korneel Hens, Jean-Daniel Feuz, Alina Isakova, Antonina Lagovitina, Andreas Massouras, Julien Bryois, Patrick Callaerts, Susan E. Celniker, Bart Deplancke. Nat Methods. 2011 Oct 30;8(12):1065-70. 10.1038/nmeth.1763 PubMed 22037703.
Backbone
  Vector backbone: pDONR221
  Backbone manufacturer: Invitrogen
  Backbone size w/o insert (bp): 2536
  Vector type: Gateway Donor Vector
Growth in bacteria
  Bacterial resistance: Kanamycin, 50 μg/mL
  Growth temperature: 37°C
  Growth strain: DH5alpha
  Copy number: High Copy
Gene/Insert
  Gene/Insert name: CG2199 (alt names: FBgn0035213; CG2199)
  Species: D. melanogaster (fly)
  Insert size (bp): 2169
  Entrez Gene: CG2199 (a.k.a. Dmel_CG2199, Dmel\CG2199)
  Cloning method: Gateway Cloning
  Sequencing primers: 5′ M13F; 3′ M13R
Terms and licenses: Academic/Nonprofit Terms; Industry Terms: Not Available to Industry
Depositor comments: Please note that the ORFs in this collection were cloned open-ended (without a stop codon).
How to cite: KHBD00299 was a gift from Bart Deplancke (Addgene plasmid # 34425 ; http://n2t.net/addgene:34425 ; RRID:Addgene_34425)
