[The description below was written by a language model from this plasmid's Addgene catalogue record.]
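Description:
KHBD00299 is a Gateway clone built in the pDONR221 backbone and carrying the open reading frame of the Drosophila melanogaster gene CG2199 (FBgn0035213). The backbone contributes about 2.5 kb and the insert about 2.2 kb. The plasmid is maintained at high copy number in standard E. coli cloning strains under kanamycin selection. The record catalogues it as a Gateway donor vector, but because the ORF was introduced by Gateway cloning, the resulting plasmid functions as an entry clone. In such a clone the insert would normally be flanked by attL recombination sites, although no feature table is provided to confirm the site arrangement. M13 forward and reverse primer sites on either side of the insert are listed for sequence verification.

pDONR221-type clones serve as a shuttle rather than an expression vector, and the record lists no promoter, tag or reporter associated with the insert. Expression therefore depends on transferring the ORF by LR recombination into a destination vector that supplies the regulatory elements and any fusion partners. The depositor notes that ORFs in this collection were cloned open-ended, without a stop codon, which allows in-frame C-terminal fusions once the ORF is moved into a suitable destination vector.

The clone belongs to a collection associated with a study on automated protein–DNA interaction screening of Drosophila regulatory elements. This suggests its intended use as a source ORF for making fusion constructs in such screens. The record does not describe the function of CG2199 itself.
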