>Addgene plasmid #34425 | KHBD00299 | depositor partial sequence | sequence record 40992 | KHBD00299 sequence 2169 bps
ATGACCAAGGTGCAAAAAGAGGTGCGATGCGACCATTGCGGCACAAGCCAAGGGTCCAAGAGTGTTTTTT
CAGGTCAGAAGGTGTTCCTGGGCAGGAAAATAACAGACGTACTGGAGACCATCACCCACAGAAGCATCCC
ATCATCCTTGCCCATCAAGATATGCTTCGTCTGCACCTCCACATTCATGTCCAGCGCGGCACTAATCGAG
AAGGTCCGCGAGACGGTGGACAGGGTACAGGAGCAGCCCGCCAAGAAGACTAAGGTAGCGGAAATAGAGG
AGCCATCGACACAGGAAAGCGATAAGAAGGCGGTTAAGGTGCCAAAAAAGAACACCACCCTCCGTCAGCG
CAGCAAGTCCATAGCAGCTTTCCCGCCAAGCTTTGTGAATGGAGCTAATACTAATACAGAAATCGAGATC
ATTAGTGCTTCGCCCAAGAAACTCGATAAGACCCCTAAAAAGCAGATATCTCGACTCTTCGAGGATAATC
TTAACGATTCGGTTAAGCTGACGCCCGCCAAAGAGGTGTCGTCTACTAAAAAGGCTTTCCTTAATCTCTT
TGGCAACGGCGGCAACGATGCCATCGAAGTACTGACCGAGAGCGAGGAAGAGGAGGACTCGGATAAAGGT
CCTATCACCATTAACACAAATAACTTTCAGTGTCCAGAGTGCGAATTTCACGCAAAGTTTCCCAAACCGT
ACAAGGAGCATCTGCAGAAGGAGCACGGTCTTCAAAGACCACGCATATACCCCTGTACCTTGTGTATTAA
GACTTTTGGAGTGCTTAAGACTTTGAAAAATCATTTAAGGGACACTCACTCACGCACTTTTGAAAGCGAG
GCTAAGACTAAGGCGAAGGAAAGCAAGGAAAAAGAGGCTAAGTCAGGGGCCAAGAATAAAATTGACGCAA
AGGCAAAGGAGACCAATGCTGTGAGTCAAAGGAAGAAGCCAAAAGAAAAAAAGTCCAAAGAGAAAAAGAC
AGAGATCAAATGTAATGTTGAAACCAAAGTGGTTGACGAAATCGACGACCAAGTGAACAACAAAAAGGGC
ACAGATAGTGAGGACGCAGACCAGACCCAGGCTACCAAAATCGCCTCCTTTAAAGCGCTAAATGAGTCAT
TAATGAAGAAAAGGATGTTAGAGAACGTGATCGACTCGGAATATACATTTGCCATCAATGGATCCAGCGC
CTCCACTCCCAGGGCGGATTCGAATAATTTTCAGTGCGAGATCTGCGACTGTGAGCTGATGACCGCCAAG
CAGATGCAGGAGCACATGAAGACCGTCCACAGCATCGACAAGCCAAAGGTTTTCAAGTGCCACGTCTGCG
AGAAGAGTTTGGCTACCAAACAGTCGCTGAAAACGCACATGACTCTACATGCCGACGGTGCTGAAGCGCC
GAACTCCAGCAAGCGAAAGATTCTGCAGGACGAGGATGAGGACGTAGACATTCTGGGTACGACTCAGATT
GAAAACACGGCCGAGAAGGTTGAAGGACCTAAGAAATCACAACAAAGCCCTACTAAAGCCGCAAAGTTCA
CCAACCGAAAGATTCTGCAAGAAGAGGATGAGGTTGTGGAAATTGTGGACGCTTTTAAGACTGACAACAC
CGCGGAGGATGATGAAGGACCCGCAGAAGAAAAGATTATACGATCCAGGAACAACATTCAGCACCAGGTC
GATGGAGGCATGATTGCACCTCGGTCGCCAGCTAAAAAGACAAAGAAGACCAGTCACGTAGATCTGTCTG
TGTCCACAACCAATGGCAATTCGCCTGCAAAGTCAGAAAAACGAAAAAAACAAGACAAATCTGAGGACAC
GCTCCCCTCATCTGATGTAGACATAGTGGAAGAAATCAACTACAACGTGCGGCCGCACAAAAAGGCTCGC
CTGGAGTCCATTGGTGACTCAACAGCCGACGAGTCGACCCTCAGCTGCGACCGGTGCGGGAAGTTCGTCA
AATCGCGTCAACGCTTGGACTCGCACATGGAGAAAAAGCACGCCGCCAAACTACAGTGCACCCTATGCAA
GGAAGTCTACCAGAACCAAATGGATTACGTGGCTCACTTCTCGAACTGTGGTTCCGAAGGTGGACTTCCA
TGCGGCGTAGCCAATTGCAAGAAGGTCTTCACGGAGGCCAACTTCCTATCCTCGCACCTGCGCAAGCGC
