>Addgene plasmid #34425 | KHBD00299 | addgene partial sequence | sequence record 42188 | M13-Rev 5'-CAGGAAACAGCTATGACC-3'
TTTATTTTGACTGATAGTGACCTGTTCGTTGCAACAAATTGATAAGCAATGCTTTCTTATAATGCCAACT
TTGTACAAGAAAGTTGGCAAGCGCTTGCGCAGGTGCGAGGATAGGAAGTTGGCCTCCGTGAAGACCTTCT
TGCAATTGGCTACGCCGCATGGAAGTCCACCTTCGGAACCACAGTTCGAGAAGTGAGCCACGTAATCCAT
TTGGTTCTGGTAGACTTCCTTGCATAGGGTGCACTGTAGTTTGGCGGCGTGCTTTTTCTCCATGTGCGAG
TCCAAGCGTTGACGCGATTTGACGAACTTCCCGCACCGGTCGCAGCTGAGGGTCGACTCGTCGGCTGTTG
AGTCACCAATGGACTCCAGGCGAGCCTTTTTGTGCGGCCGCACGTTGTAGTTGATTTCTTCCACTATGTC
TACATCAGATGAGGGGAGCGTGTCCTCAGATTTGTCTTGTTTTTTTCGTTTTTCTGACTTTGCAGGCGAA
TTGCCATTGGTTGTGGACACAGACAGATCTACGTGACTGGTCTTCTTTGTCTTTTTAGCTGGCGACCGAG
GTGCAATCATGCCTCCATCGACCTGGTGCTGAATGTTGTTCCTGGATCGTATAATCTTTTCTTCTGCGGG
